Addgene plasmid #116435: pHAGE-MET-R1184Q
Purpose: Lentiviral expression of MET R1184Q
Depositing lab: Gordon Mills & Kenneth Scott. Publication: Systematic Functional Annotation of Somatic Mutations in Cancer. Ng PK, Li J, Jeong KJ, Shao S, Chen H, Tsang YH, Sengupta S, Wang Z, Bhavana VH, Tran R, Soewito S, Minussi DC, Moreno D, Kong K, Dogruluk T, Lu H, Gao J, Tokheim C, Zhou DC, Johnson AM, Zeng J, Ip CKM, Ju Z, Wester M, Yu S, Li Y, Vellano CP, Schultz N, Karchin R, Ding L, Lu Y, Cheung LWT, Chen K, Shaw KR, Meric-Bernstam F, Scott KL, Yi S, Sahni N, Liang H, Mills GB. Cancer Cell. 2018 Mar 12;33(3):450-462.e10. doi: 10.1016/j.ccell.2018.01.021. PubMed 29533785.
Backbone
  Vector backbone: pHAGE
  Vector type: Lentiviral
Growth in bacteria
  Bacterial resistance: Ampicillin, 100 μg/mL
  Growth temperature: 37°C
  Growth strain: Stbl3
  Copy number: High Copy
Gene/Insert
  Gene/Insert name: MET
  Species: H. sapiens (human)
  Mutation: R1184Q
  Entrez Gene: MET (a.k.a. AUTS9, DA11, DFNB97, HGFR, RCCP2, c-Met)
  Cloning method: Gateway Cloning
Terms and licenses: Academic/Nonprofit Terms; Industry Terms: Not Available to Industry
How to cite: pHAGE-MET-R1184Q was a gift from Gordon Mills & Kenneth Scott (Addgene plasmid # 116435)
