[The description below was written by a language model from this plasmid's Addgene catalogue record and pLannotate feature annotations shown in this document.]
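Description:
pHAGE-MET-R1184Q is a 12.7 kb HIV-1-based lentiviral expression plasmid built on the pHAGE backbone to deliver a mutant form of the human MET receptor tyrosine kinase (also known as c-Met or HGFR) carrying the R1184Q substitution. In bacteria it is maintained through a high-copy ColE1/pUC-type origin and selected with ampicillin via the β-lactamase gene. The backbone region outside the viral cassette also holds small remnants of lac regulatory elements, an SV40 origin fragment and an SV40 poly(A) fragment.

The transfer cassette lies between a truncated 5' LTR and a self-inactivating ΔU3 3' LTR. It contains the Ψ packaging signal with a partial gag sequence, the Rev response element for nuclear export of the genomic RNA, and the cPPT/CTS, which aids nuclear import. Within it, the strong constitutive human EF-1α promoter drives the MET open reading frame, which was inserted by Gateway recombination and is flanked by attB1 and attB2 sites. Downstream, an EMCV IRES linked to a puromycin N-acetyltransferase gene (annotated as a fragment) allows puromycin selection of transduced cells from the same transcript, and a WPRE enhances transcript expression. A V5 epitope sequence is annotated after the attB2 site, separated from it by T3 and T7 promoter sequences and an attB4 fragment; the record does not indicate whether it is fused in frame to MET.

The plasmid is intended for lentiviral production and stable expression of MET R1184Q in mammalian cells. It comes from a collection made for the systematic functional annotation of somatic mutations found in cancer.
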