Features (pLannotate 1.2.2; 30 found; start..end, strand, type, name):
    377..634     +  LTR            5' LTR (truncated): truncated 5' long terminal repeat (LTR) from HIV-1
    681..806     +  misc_feature   HIV-1 Ψ: packaging signal of human immunodeficiency virus type 1
    790..1128    +  CDS            HIV-1 gag (fragment): gag protein from human immunodeficiency virus 1; gag
   1303..1536    +  misc_feature   RRE: The Rev response element (RRE) of HIV-1 allows for Rev-dependent mRNA export from the nucleus to the cytoplasm.
   1913..2013    +  CDS            Rev (fragment): human immunodeficiency virus 1 (HIV-1) Rev protein; rev; enhances nuclear export of unspliced and incompletely spliced viral mRNAs
   2058..2175    +  misc_feature   cPPT/CTS: central polypurine tract and central termination sequence of HIV-1
   2223..3401    +  promoter       EF-1α promoter: strong constitutive promoter for human elongation factor EF-1α
   3422..3442    +  protein_bind   attB1: mutant version of attB; core recombination site for the Gateway® BP reaction BP Clonase™
   3448..7617    +  CDS            MET: MET_HUMAN - Experimental evidence at protein level: Swiss-Prot protein existence level 1. (Microbial infection) Acts as a receptor for Listeria monocytogenes internalin InlB, mediating entry of the pathogen into cells. From Homo sapiens (Human).
   7622..7646    -  protein_bind   attB2: mutant version of attB; recombination site for the Gateway® BP reaction BP Clonase™
   7654..7672    +  promoter       T3 promoter: promoter for bacteriophage T3 RNA polymerase
   7698..7716    -  promoter       T7 promoter: promoter for bacteriophage T7 RNA polymerase
   7722..7740    -  protein_bind   attB4 (fragment): mutant version of attB; core recombination site for the Gateway® BP reaction BP Clonase™
   7796..7837    +  CDS            V5 tag: epitope tag from simian virus 5
   7963..8425    +  misc_feature   IRES: internal ribosome entry site (IRES) of the encephalomyocarditis virus (EMCV)
   8439..9036    +  CDS            PuroR (fragment): puromycin N-acetyltransferase; pac from Streptomyces; confers resistance to puromycin
   9052..9640    +  misc_feature   WPRE: woodchuck hepatitis virus posttranscriptional regulatory element
   9648..9713    +  CDS            nef (fragment): NEF_HV1Z2 - Experimental evidence at protein level: Swiss-Prot protein existence level 1. Extracellular Nef protein targets CD4(+) T-lymphocytes for apoptosis by interacting with CXCR4 surface receptors. From Human immunodeficiency virus type 1 group M subtype D (isolate Z2/CDC-Z34) (HIV-1).
   9715..9948    +  LTR            3' LTR (ΔU3): self-inactivating 3' long terminal repeat (LTR) from HIV-1
  10153..10257   +  promoter       AmpR promoter: bla
  10258..11118   +  CDS            AmpR: β-lactamase; bla; confers resistance to ampicillin, carbenicillin, and related antibiotics
  11289..11877   +  rep_origin     ori: high-copy-number ColE1/pMB1/pBR322/pUC origin of replication
  12060..12114   +  CDS            lacI (fragment): lac repressor; lacI; The lac repressor binds to the lac operator to inhibit transcription in E. coli. This inhibition can be relieved by adding lactose or isopropyl-β-D-thiogalactopyranoside (IPTG).
  12120..12213   +  rep_origin     SV40 ori (fragment): SV40 origin of replication
  12238..12275   +  CDS            lacI (fragment): lac repressor; lacI; The lac repressor binds to the lac operator to inhibit transcription in E. coli. This inhibition can be relieved by adding lactose or isopropyl-β-D-thiogalactopyranoside (IPTG).
  12288..12309   +  protein_bind   CAP binding site: CAP binding activates transcription in the presence of cAMP. E. coli catabolite activator protein
  12324..12354   +  promoter       lac promoter: promoter for the E. coli lac operon
  12358..12380   +  protein_bind   lac operator (fragment): The lac repressor binds to the lac operator to inhibit transcription in E. coli. This inhibition can be relieved by adding lactose or isopropyl-β-D-thiogalactopyranoside (IPTG). lac repressor encoded by lacI
  12412..12495   +  polyA_signal   SV40 poly(A) signal (fragment): SV40 polyadenylation signal
  12662..329     +  CDS            nef (fragment) (across the origin): NEF_HV1BR - Experimental evidence at protein level: Swiss-Prot protein existence level 1. Extracellular Nef protein targets CD4(+) T-lymphocytes for apoptosis by interacting with CXCR4 surface receptors (PubMed:14990729). From Human immunodeficiency virus type 1 group M subtype B (isolate BRU/LAI) (HIV-1).
>Addgene plasmid #116435 | pHAGE-MET-R1184Q | addgene full sequence | sequence record 252437 | Addgene NGS Result
TGGAAGGGCTAATTCACTCCCAAAGAAGACAAGATATCCTTGATCTGTGGATCTACCACACACAAGGCTA
CTTCCCTGATTAGCAGAACTACACACCAGGGCCAGGGGTCAGATATCCACTGACCTTTGGATGGTGCTAC
AAGCTAGTACCAGTTGAGCCAGATAAGGTAGAAGAGGCCAATAAAGGAGAGAACACCAGCTTGTTACACC
CTGTGAGCCTGCATGGGATGGATGACCCGGAGAGAGAAGTGTTAGAGTGGAGGTTTGACAGCCGCCTAGC
ATTTCATCACGTGGCCCGAGAGCTGCATCCGGAGTACTTCAAGAACTGCTGATATCGAGCTTGCTACAAG
GGACTTTCCGCTGGGGACTTTCCAGGGAGGCGTGGCCTGGGCGGGACTGGGGAGTGGCGAGCCCTCAGAT
CCTGCATATAAGCAGCTGCTTTTTGCCTGTACTGGGTCTCTCTGGTTAGACCAGATCTGAGCCTGGGAGC
TCTCTGGCTAACTAGGGAACCCACTGCTTAAGCCTCAATAAAGCTTGCCTTGAGTGCTTCAAGTAGTGTG
TGCCCGTCTGTTGTGTGACTCTGGTAACTAGAGATCCCTCAGACCCTTTTAGTCAGTGTGGAAAATCTCT
AGCAGTGGCGCCCGAACAGGGACTTGAAAGCGAAAGGGAAACCAGAGGAGCTCTCTCGACGCAGGACTCG
GCTTGCTGAAGCGCGCACGGCAAGAGGCGAGGGGCGGCGACTGGTGAGTACGCCAAAAATTTTGACTAGC
GGAGGCTAGAAGGAGAGAGATGGGTGCGAGAGCGTCAGTATTAAGCGGGGGAGAATTAGATCGCGATGGG
AAAAAATTCGGTTAAGGCCAGGGGGAAAGAAAAAATATAAATTAAAACATATAGTATGGGCAAGCAGGGA
GCTAGAACGATTCGCAGTTAATCCTGGCCTGTTAGAAACATCAGAAGGCTGTAGACAAATACTGGGACAG
CTACAACCATCCCTTCAGACAGGATCAGAAGAACTTAGATCATTATATAATACAGTAGCAACCCTCTATT
GTGTGCATCAAAGGATAGAGATAAAAGACACCAAGGAAGCTTTAGACAAGATAGAGGAAGAGCAAAACAA
AAGTAAGACCACCGCACAGCAAGCGGCCGGCCGCTGATCTTCAGACCTGGAGGAGGAGATATGAGGGACA
ATTGGAGAAGTGAATTATATAAATATAAAGTAGTAAAAATTGAACCATTAGGAGTAGCACCCACCAAGGC
AAAGAGAAGAGTGGTGCAGAGAGAAAAAAGAGCAGTGGGAATAGGAGCTTTGTTCCTTGGGTTCTTGGGA
GCAGCAGGAAGCACTATGGGCGCAGCGTCAATGACGCTGACGGTACAGGCCAGACAATTATTGTCTGGTA
TAGTGCAGCAGCAGAACAATTTGCTGAGGGCTATTGAGGCGCAACAGCATCTGTTGCAACTCACAGTCTG
GGGCATCAAGCAGCTCCAGGCAAGAATCCTGGCTGTGGAAAGATACCTAAAGGATCAACAGCTCCTGGGG
ATTTGGGGTTGCTCTGGAAAACTCATTTGCACCACTGCTGTGCCTTGGAATGCTAGTTGGAGTAATAAAT
CTCTGGAACAGATTTGGAATCACACGACCTGGATGGAGTGGGACAGAGAAATTAACAATTACACAAGCTT
AATACACTCCTTAATTGAAGAATCGCAAAACCAGCAAGAAAAGAATGAACAAGAATTATTGGAATTAGAT
AAATGGGCAAGTTTGTGGAATTGGTTTAACATAACAAATTGGCTGTGGTATATAAAATTATTCATAATGA
TAGTAGGAGGCTTGGTAGGTTTAAGAATAGTTTTTGCTGTACTTTCTATAGTGAATAGAGTTAGGCAGGG
ATATTCACCATTATCGTTTCAGACCCACCTCCCAACCCCGAGGGGACCCGACAGGCCCGAAGGAATAGAA
GAAGAAGGTGGAGAGAGAGACAGAGACAGATCCATTCGATTAGTGAACGGATCTCGACGGTATCGCCGAA
TTCACAAATGGCAGTATTCATCCACAATTTTAAAAGAAAAGGGGGGATTGGGGGGTACAGTGCAGGGGAA
AGAATAGTAGACATAATAGCAACAGACATACAAACTAAAGAATTACAAAAACAAATTACAAAAATTCAAA
ATTTTCGGGTTTATTACAGGGACAGCAGAGATCCAGTTTGGACTAGTCGTGAGGCTCCGGTGCCCGTCAG
TGGGCAGAGCGCACATCGCCCACAGTCCCCGAGAAGTTGGGGGGAGGGGTCGGCAATTGAACCGGTGCCT
AGAGAAGGTGGCGCGGGGTAAACTGGGAAAGTGATGTCGTGTACTGGCTCCGCCTTTTTCCCGAGGGTGG
GGGAGAACCGTATATAAGTGCAGTAGTCGCCGTGAACGTTCTTTTTCGCAACGGGTTTGCCGCCAGAACA
CAGGTAAGTGCCGTGTGTGGTTCCCGCGGGCCTGGCCTCTTTACGGGTTATGGCCCTTGCGTGCCTTGAA
TTACTTCCACCTGGCTGCAGTACGTGATTCTTGATCCCGAGCTTCGGGTTGGAAGTGGGTGGGAGAGTTC
GAGGCCTTGCGCTTAAGGAGCCCCTTCGCCTCGTGCTTGAGTTGAGGCCTGGCCTGGGCGCTGGGGCCGC
CGCGTGCGAATCTGGTGGCACCTTCGCGCCTGTCTCGCTGCTTTCGATAAGTCTCTAGCCATTTAAAATT
TTTGATGACCTGCTGCGACGCTTTTTTTCTGGCAAGATAGTCTTGTAAATGCGGGCCAAGATCTGCACAC
TGGTATTTCGGTTTTTGGGGCCGCGGGCGGCGACGGGGCCCGTGCGTCCCAGCGCACATGTTCGGCGAGG
CGGGGCCTGCGAGCGCGGCCACCGAGAATCGGACGGGGGTAGTCTCAAGCTGGCCGGCCTGCTCTGGTGC
CTGGCCTCGCGCCGCCGTGTATCGCCCCGCCCTGGGCGGCAAGGCTGGCCCGGTCGGCACCAGTTGCGTG
AGCGGAAAGATGGCCGCTTCCCGGCCCTGCTGCAGGGAGCTCAAAATGGAGGACGCGGCGCTCGGGAGAG
CGGGCGGGTGAGTCACCCACACAAAGGAAAAGGGCCTTTCCGTCCTCAGCCGTCGCTTCATGTGACTCCA
CGGAGTACCGGGCGCCGTCCAGGCACCTCGATTAGTTCTCGAGCTTTTGGAGTACGTCGTCTTTAGGTTG
GGGGGAGGGGTTTTATGCGATGGAGTTTCCCCACACTGAGTGGGTGGAGACTGAAGTTAGGCCAGCTTGG
CACTTGATGTAATTCTCCTTGGAATTTGCCCTTTTTGAGTTTGGATCTTGGTTCATTCTCAAGCCTCAGA
CAGTGGTTCAAAGTTTTTTTCTTCCATTTCAGGTGTCGTGAAGCGGCCCTGCAGATATCAACAAGTTTGT
ACAAAAAAGCAGGCACCATGAAGGCCCCCGCTGTGCTTGCACCTGGCATCCTCGTGCTCCTGTTTACCTT
GGTGCAGAGGAGCAATGGGGAGTGTAAAGAGGCACTAGCAAAGTCCGAGATGAATGTGAATATGAAGTAT
CAGCTTCCCAACTTCACCGCGGAAACACCCATCCAGAATGTCATTCTACATGAGCATCACATTTTCCTTG
GTGCCACTAACTACATTTATGTTTTAAATGAGGAAGACCTTCAGAAGGTTGCTGAGTACAAGACTGGGCC
TGTGCTGGAACACCCAGATTGTTTCCCATGTCAGGACTGCAGCAGCAAAGCCAATTTATCAGGAGGTGTT
TGGAAAGATAACATCAACATGGCTCTAGTTGTCGACACCTACTATGATGATCAACTCATTAGCTGTGGCA
GCGTCAACAGAGGGACCTGCCAGCGACATGTCTTTCCCCACAATCATACTGCTGACATACAGTCGGAGGT
TCACTGCATATTCTCCCCACAGATAGAAGAGCCCAGCCAGTGTCCTGACTGTGTGGTGAGCGCCCTGGGA
GCCAAAGTCCTTTCATCTGTAAAGGACCGGTTCATCAACTTCTTTGTAGGCAATACCATAAATTCTTCTT
ATTTCCCAGATCATCCATTGCATTCGATATCAGTGAGAAGGCTAAAGGAAACGAAAGATGGTTTTATGTT
TTTGACGGACCAGTCCTACATTGATGTTTTACCTGAGTTCAGAGATTCTTACCCCATTAAGTATGTCCAT
GCCTTTGAAAGCAACAATTTTATTTACTTCTTGACGGTCCAAAGGGAAACTCTAGATGCTCAGACTTTTC
ACACAAGAATAATCAGGTTCTGTTCCATAAACTCTGGATTGCATTCCTACATGGAAATGCCTCTGGAGTG
TATTCTCACAGAAAAGAGAAAAAAGAGATCCACAAAGAAGGAAGTGTTTAATATACTTCAGGCTGCGTAT
GTCAGCAAGCCTGGGGCCCAGCTTGCTAGACAAATAGGAGCCAGCCTGAATGATGACATTCTTTTCGGGG
TGTTCGCACAAAGCAAGCCAGATTCGGCCGAACCAATGGATCGATCTGCCATGTGTGCATTCCCTATCAA
ATATGTCAACGACTTCTTCAACAAGATCGTCAACAAAAACAATGTGAGATGTCTCCAGCATTTTTACGGA
CCCAATCATGAGCACTGCTTTAATAGGACACTTCTGAGAAATTCATCAGGCTGTGAAGCGCGCCGTGATG
AATATCGAACAGAGTTTACCACAGCTTTGCAGCGCGTTGACTTATTCATGGGTCAATTCAGCGAAGTCCT
CTTAACATCTATATCCACCTTCATTAAAGGAGACCTCACCATAGCTAATCTTGGGACATCAGAGGGTCGC
TTCATGCAGGTTGTGGTTTCTCGATCAGGACCATCAACCCCTCATGTGAATTTTCTCCTGGACTCCCATC
CAGTGTCTCCAGAAGTGATTGTGGAGCATACATTAAACCAAAATGGCTACACACTGGTTATCACTGGGAA
GAAGATCACGAAGATCCCATTGAATGGCTTGGGCTGCAGACATTTCCAGTCCTGCAGTCAATGCCTCTCT
GCCCCACCCTTTGTTCAGTGTGGCTGGTGCCACGACAAATGTGTGCGATCGGAGGAATGCCTGAGCGGGA
CATGGACTCAACAGATCTGTCTGCCTGCAATCTACAAGGTTTTCCCAAATAGTGCACCCCTTGAAGGAGG
GACAAGGCTGACCATATGTGGCTGGGACTTTGGATTTCGGAGGAATAATAAATTTGATTTAAAGAAAACT
AGAGTTCTCCTTGGAAATGAGAGCTGCACCTTGACTTTAAGTGAGAGCACGATGAATACATTGAAATGCA
CAGTTGGTCCTGCCATGAATAAGCATTTCAATATGTCCATAATTATTTCAAATGGCCACGGGACAACACA
ATACAGTACATTCTCCTATGTGGATCCTGTAATAACAAGTATTTCGCCGAAATACGGTCCTATGGCTGGT
GGCACTTTACTTACTTTAACTGGAAATTACCTAAACAGTGGGAATTCTAGACACATTTCAATTGGTGGAA
AAACATGTACTTTAAAAAGTGTGTCAAACAGTATTCTTGAATGTTATACCCCAGCCCAAACCATTTCAAC
TGAGTTTGCTGTTAAATTGAAAATTGACTTAGCCAACCGAGAGACAAGCATCTTCAGTTACCGTGAAGAT
CCCATTGTCTATGAAATTCATCCAACCAAATCTTTTATTAGTGGTGGGAGCACAATAACAGGTGTTGGGA
AAAACCTGAATTCAGTTAGTGTCCCGAGAATGGTCATAAATGTGCATGAAGCAGGAAGGAACTTTACAGT
GGCATGTCAACATCGCTCTAATTCAGAGATAATCTGTTGTACCACTCCTTCCCTGCAACAGCTGAATCTG
CAACTCCCCCTGAAAACCAAAGCCTTTTTCATGTTAGATGGGATCCTTTCCAAATACTTTGATCTCATTT
ATGTACATAATCCTGTGTTTAAGCCTTTTGAAAAGCCAGTGATGATCTCAATGGGCAATGAAAATGTACT
GGAAATTAAGGGAAATGATATTGACCCTGAAGCAGTTAAAGGTGAAGTGTTAAAAGTTGGAAATAAGAGC
TGTGAGAATATACACTTACATTCTGAAGCCGTTTTATGCACGGTCCCCAATGACCTGCTGAAATTGAACA
GCGAGCTAAATATAGAGTGGAAGCAAGCAATTTCTTCAACCGTCCTTGGAAAAGTAATAGTTCAACCAGA
TCAGAATTTCACAGGATTGATTGCTGGTGTTGTCTCAATATCAACAGCACTGTTATTACTACTTGGGTTT
TTCCTGTGGCTGAAAAAGAGAAAGCAAATTAAAGATCTGGGCAGTGAATTAGTTCGCTACGATGCAAGAG
TACACACTCCTCATTTGGATAGGCTTGTAAGTGCCCGAAGTGTAAGCCCAACTACAGAAATGGTTTCAAA
TGAATCTGTAGACTACCGAGCTACTTTTCCAGAAGATCAGTTTCCTAATTCATCTCAGAACGGTTCATGC
CGACAAGTGCAGTATCCTCTGACAGACATGTCCCCCATCCTAACTAGTGGGGACTCTGATATATCCAGTC
CATTACTGCAAAATACTGTCCACATTGACCTCAGTGCTCTAAATCCAGAGCTGGTCCAGGCAGTGCAGCA
TGTAGTGATTGGGCCCAGTAGCCTGATTGTGCATTTCAATGAAGTCATAGGAAGAGGGCATTTTGGTTGT
GTATATCATGGGACTTTGTTGGACAATGATGGCAAGAAAATTCACTGTGCTGTGAAATCCTTGAACAGAA
TCACTGACATAGGAGAAGTTTCCCAATTTCTGACCGAGGGAATCATCATGAAAGATTTTAGTCATCCCAA
TGTCCTCTCGCTCCTGGGAATCTGCCTGCGAAGTGAAGGGTCTCCGCTGGTGGTCCTACCATACATGAAA
CATGGAGATCTTCAAAATTTCATTCGAAATGAGACTCATAATCCAACTGTAAAAGATCTTATTGGCTTTG
GTCTTCAAGTAGCCAAAGGCATGAAATATCTTGCAAGCAAAAAGTTTGTCCACAGAGACTTGGCTGCAAG
AAACTGTATGCTGGATGAAAAATTCACAGTCAAGGTTGCTGATTTTGGTCTTGCCAGAGACATGTATGAT
AAAGAATACTATAGTGTACACAACAAAACAGGTGCAAAGCTGCCAGTGAAGTGGATGGCTTTGGAAAGTC
TGCAAACTCAAAAGTTTACCACCAAGTCAGATGTGTGGTCCTTTGGCGTGCTCCTCTGGGAGCTGATGAC
AAGAGGAGCCCCACCTTATCCTGACGTAAACACCTTTGATATAACTGTTTACTTGTTGCAAGGGAGAAGA
CTCCTACAACCCGAATACTGCCCAGACCCCTTATATGAAGTAATGCTAAAATGCTGGCACCCTAAAGCCG
AAATGCGCCCATCCTTTTCTGAACTGGTGTCCCGGATATCAGCGATCTTCTCTACTTTCATTGGGGAGCA
CTATGTCCATGTGAACGCTACTTATGTGAACGTAAAATGTGTCGCTCCGTATCCTTCTCTGTTGTCATCA
GAAGATAACGCTGATGATGAGGTGGACACACGACCAGCCTCCTTCTGGGAGACATCATAGAACCCAGCTT
TCTTGTACAAAGTGGTGATATCCAATTAACCCTCACTAAAGGAAATTTGTGTTGAGATTTGTATAGCCCT
ATAGTGAGTCGTATTACCACCCAACTTTTCTATACAAAGTGGTTGATATCCAGCACAGTGGCGGCCGCTC
GAGTCTAGAGGGCCCGCGGTTCGAAGGTAAGCCTATCCCTAACCCTCTCCTCGGTCTCGATTCTACGCGT
ACCGGTTAGTAATGAGATCCCTCCCCCCCCCCTAACGTTACTGGCCGAAGCCGCTTGGAATAAGGCCGGT
GTGCGTTTGTCTATATGTTATTTTCCACCATATTGCCGTCTTTTGGCAATGTGAGGGCCCGGAAACCTGG
CCCTGTCTTCTTGACGAGCATTCCTAGGGGTCTTTCCCCTCTCGCCAAAGGAATGCAAGGTCTGTTGAAT
GTCGTGAAGGAAGCAGTTCCTCTGGAAGCTTCTTGAAGACAAACAACGTCTGTAGCGACCCTTTGCAGGC
AGCGGAACCCCCCACCTGGCGACAGGTGCCTCTGCGGCCAAAAGCCACGTGTATAAGATACACCTGCAAA
GGCGGCACAACCCCAGTGCCACGTTGTGAGTTGGATAGTTGTGGAAAGAGTCAAATGGCTCTCCTCAAGC
GTATTCAACAAGGGGCTGAAGGATGCCCAGAAGGTACCCCATTGTATGGGATCTGATCTGGGGCCTCGGT
GCACATGCTTTACATGTGTTTAGTCGAGGTTAAAAAAACGTCTAGGCCCCCCGAACCACGGGGACGTGGT
TTTCCTTTGAAAAACACGATGATAATATGGCCACACATATGACCGAGTACAAGCCCACGGTGCGCCTCGC
CACCCGCGACGACGTCCCCAGGGCCGTACGCACCCTCGCCGCCGCGTTCGCCGACTACCCCGCCACGCGC
CACACCGTCGATCCGGACCGCCACATCGAGCGGGTCACCGAGCTGCAAGAACTCTTCCTCACGCGCGTCG
GGCTCGACATCGGCAAGGTGTGGGTCGCGGACGACGGCGCCGCGGTGGCGGTCTGGACCACGCCGGAGAG
CGTCGAAGCGGGGGCGGTGTTCGCCGAGATCGGCCCGCGCATGGCCGAGTTGAGCGGTTCCCGGCTGGCC
GCGCAGCAACAGATGGAAGGCCTCCTGGCGCCGCACCGGCCCAAGGAGCCCGCGTGGTTCCTGGCCACCG
TCGGCGTCTCGCCCGACCACCAGGGCAAGGGTCTGGGCAGCGCCGTCGTGCTCCCCGGAGTGGAGGCGGC
CGAGCGCGCCGGGGTGCCCGCCTTCCTGGAGACCTCCGCGCCCCGCAACCTCCCCTTCTACGAGCGGCTC
GGCTTCACCGTCACCGCCGACGTCGAGGTGCCCGAAGGACCGCGCACCTGGTGCATGACCCGCAAGCCCG
GTGCCTAAATCGATAGATCCTAATCAACCTCTGGATTACAAAATTTGTGAAAGATTGACTGGTATTCTTA
ACTATGTTGCTCCTTTTACGCTATGTGGATACGCTGCTTTAATGCCTTTGTATCATGCTATTGCTTCCCG
TATGGCTTTCATTTTCTCCTCCTTGTATAAATCCTGGTTGCTGTCTCTTTATGAGGAGTTGTGGCCCGTT
GTCAGGCAACGTGGCGTGGTGTGCACTGTGTTTGCTGACGCAACCCCCACTGGTTGGGGCATTGCCACCA
CCTGTCAGCTCCTTTCCGGGACTTTCGCTTTCCCCCTCCCTATTGCCACGGCGGAACTCATCGCCGCCTG
CCTTGCCCGCTGCTGGACAGGGGCTCGGCTGTTGGGCACTGACAATTCCGTGGTGTTGTCGGGGAAATCA
TCGTCCTTTCCTTGGCTGCTCGCCTGTGTTGCCACCTGGATTCTGCGCGGGACGTCCTTCTGCTACGTCC
CTTCGGCCCTCAATCCAGCGGACCTTCCTTCCCGCGGCCTGCTGCCGGCTCTGCGGCCTCTTCCGCGTCT
TCGCCTTCGCCCTCAGACGAGTCGGATCTCCCTTTGGGCCGCCTCCCCGCCTGAGATCCTTTAAGACCAA
TGACTTACAAGGCAGCTGTAGATCTTAGCCACTTTTTAAAAGAAAAGGGGGGACTGGAAGGGCTAATTCA
CTCCCAACGAAGACAAGATCTGCTTTTTGCTTGTACTGGGTCTCTCTGGTTAGACCAGATCTGAGCCTGG
GAGCTCTCTGGCTAACTAGGGAACCCACTGCTTAAGCCTCAATAAAGCTTGCCTTGAGTGCTTCAAGTAG
TGTGTGCCCGTCTGTTGTGTGACTCTGGTAACTAGAGATCCCTCAGACCCTTTTAGTCAGTGTGGAAAAT
CTCTAGCAGTAGTAGTTCATGTCATCTTATTATTCAGTATTTATAACTTGCAAAGAAATGAATATCAGAG
AGTGAGAGGCCCGGGTTAATTAAGGAAAGGGCTAGATCATTCTTGAAGACGAAAGGGCCTCGTGATACGC
CTATTTTTATAGGTTAATGTCATGATAATAATGGTTTCTTAGACGTCAGGTGGCACTTTTCGGGGAAATG
TGCGCGGAACCCCTATTTGTTTATTTTTCTAAATACATTCAAATATGTATCCGCTCATGAGACAATAACC
CTGATAAATGCTTCAATAATATTGAAAAAGGAAGAGTATGAGTATTCAACATTTCCGTGTCGCCCTTATT
CCCTTTTTTGCGGCATTTTGCCTTCCTGTTTTTGCTCACCCAGAAACGCTGGTGAAAGTAAAAGATGCTG
AAGATCAGTTGGGTGCACGAGTGGGTTACATCGAACTGGATCTCAACAGCGGTAAGATCCTTGAGAGTTT
TCGCCCCGAAGAACGTTTTCCAATGATGAGCACTTTTAAAGTTCTGCTATGTGGCGCGGTATTATCCCGT
GTTGACGCCGGGCAAGAGCAACTCGGTCGCCGCATACACTATTCTCAGAATGACTTGGTTGAGTACTCAC
CAGTCACAGAAAAGCATCTTACGGATGGCATGACAGTAAGAGAATTATGCAGTGCTGCCATAACCATGAG
TGATAACACTGCGGCCAACTTACTTCTGACAACGATCGGAGGACCGAAGGAGCTAACCGCTTTTTTGCAC
AACATGGGGGATCATGTAACTCGCCTTGATCGTTGGGAACCGGAGCTGAATGAAGCCATACCAAACGACG
AGCGTGACACCACGATGCCTGTAGCAATGGCAACAACGTTGCGCAAACTATTAACTGGCGAACTACTTAC
TCTAGCTTCCCGGCAACAATTAATAGACTGGATGGAGGCGGATAAAGTTGCAGGACCACTTCTGCGCTCG
GCCCTTCCGGCTGGCTGGTTTATTGCTGATAAATCTGGAGCCGGTGAGCGTGGGTCTCGCGGTATCATTG
CAGCACTGGGGCCAGATGGTAAGCCCTCCCGTATCGTAGTTATCTACACGACGGGGAGTCAGGCAACTAT
GGATGAACGAAATAGACAGATCGCTGAGATAGGTGCCTCACTGATTAAGCATTGGTAACTGTCAGACCAA
GTTTACTCATATATACTTTAGATTGATTTAAAACTTCATTTTTAATTTAAAAGGATCTAGGTGAAGATCC
TTTTTGATAATCTCATGACCAAAATCCCTTAACGTGAGTTTTCGTTCCACTGAGCGTCAGACCCCGTAGA
AAAGATCAAAGGATCTTCTTGAGATCCTTTTTTTCTGCGCGTAATCTGCTGCTTGCAAACAAAAAAACCA
CCGCTACCAGCGGTGGTTTGTTTGCCGGATCAAGAGCTACCAACTCTTTTTCCGAAGGTAACTGGCTTCA
GCAGAGCGCAGATACCAAATACTGTTCTTCTAGTGTAGCCGTAGTTAGGCCACCACTTCAAGAACTCTGT
AGCACCGCCTACATACCTCGCTCTGCTAATCCTGTTACCAGTGGCTGCTGCCAGTGGCGATAAGTCGTGT
CTTACCGGGTTGGACTCAAGACGATAGTTACCGGATAAGGCGCAGCGGTCGGGCTGAACGGGGGGTTCGT
GCACACAGCCCAGCTTGGAGCGAACGACCTACACCGAACTGAGATACCTACAGCGTGAGCTATGAGAAAG
CGCCACGCTTCCCGAAGGGAGAAAGGCGGACAGGTATCCGGTAAGCGGCAGGGTCGGAACAGGAGAGCGC
ACGAGGGAGCTTCCAGGGGGAAACGCCTGGTATCTTTATAGTCCTGTCGGGTTTCGCCACCTCTGACTTG
AGCGTCGATTTTTGTGATGCTCGTCAGGGGGGCGGAGCCTATGGAAAAACGCCAGCAACGCGGCCTTTTT
ACGGTTCCTGGCCTTTTGCTGGCCTTTTGCTCACATGTTCTTTCCTGCGTTATCCCCTGATTCTGTGGAT
AACCGTATTACCGCCTTTGAGTGAGCTGATACCGCTCGCCGCAGCCGAACGACCGAGCGCAGCGAGTCAG
TGAGCGAGGAAGCGGAAGAGCGCCCAATACGCAAACCGCCTCTCCCCGCGCGTTGGCCGATTCATTAATG
CAGCAAGCTCATGGCTGACTAATTTTTTTTATTTATGCAGAGGCCGAGGCCGCCTCGGCCTCTGAGCTAT
TCCAGAAGTAGTGAGGAGGCTTTTTTGGAGGCCTAGGCTTTTGCAAAAAGCTCCCCGTGGCACGACAGGT
TTCCCGACTGGAAAGCGGGCAGTGAGCGCAACGCAATTAATGTGAGTTAGCTCACTCATTAGGCACCCCA
GGCTTTACACTTTATGCTTCCGGCTCGTATGTTGTGTGGAATTGTGAGCGGATAACAATTTCACACAGGA
AACAGCTATGACATGATTACGAATTTCACAAATAAAGCATTTTTTTCACTGCATTCTAGTTGTGGTTTGT
CCAAACTCATCAATGTATCTTATCATGTCTGGATCAACTGGATAACTCAAGCTAACCAAAATCATCCCAA
ACTTCCCACCCCATACCCTATTACCACTGCCAATTACCTGTGGTTTCATTTACTCTAAACCTGTGATTCC
TCTGAATTATTTTCATTTTAAAGAAATTGTATTTGTTAAATATGTACTACAAACTTAGTAGT
