>Addgene plasmid #116435 | pHAGE-MET-R1184Q | depositor partial sequence | sequence record 219309 | insert
ATGAAGGCCCCCGCTGTGCTTGCACCTGGCATCCTCGTGCTCCTGTTTACCTTGGTGCAGAGGAGCAATG
GGGAGTGTAAAGAGGCACTAGCAAAGTCCGAGATGAATGTGAATATGAAGTATCAGCTTCCCAACTTCAC
CGCGGAAACACCCATCCAGAATGTCATTCTACATGAGCATCACATTTTCCTTGGTGCCACTAACTACATT
TATGTTTTAAATGAGGAAGACCTTCAGAAGGTTGCTGAGTACAAGACTGGGCCTGTGCTGGAACACCCAG
ATTGTTTCCCATGTCAGGACTGCAGCAGCAAAGCCAATTTATCAGGAGGTGTTTGGAAAGATAACATCAA
CATGGCTCTAGTTGTCGACACCTACTATGATGATCAACTCATTAGCTGTGGCAGCGTCAACAGAGGGACC
TGCCAGCGACATGTCTTTCCCCACAATCATACTGCTGACATACAGTCGGAGGTTCACTGCATATTCTCCC
CACAGATAGAAGAGCCCAGCCAGTGTCCTGACTGTGTGGTGAGCGCCCTGGGAGCCAAAGTCCTTTCATC
TGTAAAGGACCGGTTCATCAACTTCTTTGTAGGCAATACCATAAATTCTTCTTATTTCCCAGATCATCCA
TTGCATTCGATATCAGTGAGAAGGCTAAAGGAAACGAAAGATGGTTTTATGTTTTTGACGGACCAGTCCT
ACATTGATGTTTTACCTGAGTTCAGAGATTCTTACCCCATTAAGTATGTCCATGCCTTTGAAAGCAACAA
TTTTATTTACTTCTTGACGGTCCAAAGGGAAACTCTAGATGCTCAGACTTTTCACACAAGAATAATCAGG
TTCTGTTCCATAAACTCTGGATTGCATTCCTACATGGAAATGCCTCTGGAGTGTATTCTCACAGAAAAGA
GAAAAAAGAGATCCACAAAGAAGGAAGTGTTTAATATACTTCAGGCTGCGTATGTCAGCAAGCCTGGGGC
CCAGCTTGCTAGACAAATAGGAGCCAGCCTGAATGATGACATTCTTTTCGGGGTGTTCGCACAAAGCAAG
CCAGATTCTGCCGAACCAATGGATCGATCTGCCATGTGTGCATTCCCTATCAAATATGTCAACGACTTCT
TCAACAAGATCGTCAACAAAAACAATGTGAGATGTCTCCAGCATTTTTACGGACCCAATCATGAGCACTG
CTTTAATAGGACACTTCTGAGAAATTCATCAGGCTGTGAAGCGCGCCGTGATGAATATCGAACAGAGTTT
ACCACAGCTTTGCAGCGCGTTGACTTATTCATGGGTCAATTCAGCGAAGTCCTCTTAACATCTATATCCA
CCTTCATTAAAGGAGACCTCACCATAGCTAATCTTGGGACATCAGAGGGTCGCTTCATGCAGGTTGTGGT
TTCTCGATCAGGACCATCAACCCCTCATGTGAATTTTCTCCTGGACTCCCATCCAGTGTCTCCAGAAGTG
ATTGTGGAGCATACATTAAACCAAAATGGCTACACACTGGTTATCACTGGGAAGAAGATCACGAAGATCC
CATTGAATGGCTTGGGCTGCAGACATTTCCAGTCCTGCAGTCAATGCCTCTCTGCCCCACCCTTTGTTCA
GTGTGGCTGGTGCCACGACAAATGTGTGCGATCGGAGGAATGCCTGAGCGGGACATGGACTCAACAGATC
TGTCTGCCTGCAATCTACAAGGTTTTCCCAAATAGTGCACCCCTTGAAGGAGGGACAAGGCTGACCATAT
GTGGCTGGGACTTTGGATTTCGGAGGAATAATAAATTTGATTTAAAGAAAACTAGAGTTCTCCTTGGAAA
TGAGAGCTGCACCTTGACTTTAAGTGAGAGCACGATGAATACATTGAAATGCACAGTTGGTCCTGCCATG
AATAAGCATTTCAATATGTCCATAATTATTTCAAATGGCCACGGGACAACACAATACAGTACATTCTCCT
ATGTGGATCCTGTAATAACAAGTATTTCGCCGAAATACGGTCCTATGGCTGGTGGCACTTTACTTACTTT
AACTGGAAATTACCTAAACAGTGGGAATTCTAGACACATTTCAATTGGTGGAAAAACATGTACTTTAAAA
AGTGTGTCAAACAGTATTCTTGAATGTTATACCCCAGCCCAAACCATTTCAACTGAGTTTGCTGTTAAAT
TGAAAATTGACTTAGCCAACCGAGAGACAAGCATCTTCAGTTACCGTGAAGATCCCATTGTCTATGAAAT
TCATCCAACCAAATCTTTTATTAGTGGTGGGAGCACAATAACAGGTGTTGGGAAAAACCTGAATTCAGTT
AGTGTCCCGAGAATGGTCATAAATGTGCATGAAGCAGGAAGGAACTTTACAGTGGCATGTCAACATCGCT
CTAATTCAGAGATAATCTGTTGTACCACTCCTTCCCTGCAACAGCTGAATCTGCAACTCCCCCTGAAAAC
CAAAGCCTTTTTCATGTTAGATGGGATCCTTTCCAAATACTTTGATCTCATTTATGTACATAATCCTGTG
TTTAAGCCTTTTGAAAAGCCAGTGATGATCTCAATGGGCAATGAAAATGTACTGGAAATTAAGGGAAATG
ATATTGACCCTGAAGCAGTTAAAGGTGAAGTGTTAAAAGTTGGAAATAAGAGCTGTGAGAATATACACTT
ACATTCTGAAGCCGTTTTATGCACGGTCCCCAATGACCTGCTGAAATTGAACAGCGAGCTAAATATAGAG
TGGAAGCAAGCAATTTCTTCAACCGTCCTTGGAAAAGTAATAGTTCAACCAGATCAGAATTTCACAGGAT
TGATTGCTGGTGTTGTCTCAATATCAACAGCACTGTTATTACTACTTGGGTTTTTCCTGTGGCTGAAAAA
GAGAAAGCAAATTAAAGATCTGGGCAGTGAATTAGTTCGCTACGATGCAAGAGTACACACTCCTCATTTG
GATAGGCTTGTAAGTGCCCGAAGTGTAAGCCCAACTACAGAAATGGTTTCAAATGAATCTGTAGACTACC
GAGCTACTTTTCCAGAAGATCAGTTTCCTAATTCATCTCAGAACGGTTCATGCCGACAAGTGCAGTATCC
TCTGACAGACATGTCCCCCATCCTAACTAGTGGGGACTCTGATATATCCAGTCCATTACTGCAAAATACT
GTCCACATTGACCTCAGTGCTCTAAATCCAGAGCTGGTCCAGGCAGTGCAGCATGTAGTGATTGGGCCCA
GTAGCCTGATTGTGCATTTCAATGAAGTCATAGGAAGAGGGCATTTTGGTTGTGTATATCATGGGACTTT
GTTGGACAATGATGGCAAGAAAATTCACTGTGCTGTGAAATCCTTGAACAGAATCACTGACATAGGAGAA
GTTTCCCAATTTCTGACCGAGGGAATCATCATGAAAGATTTTAGTCATCCCAATGTCCTCTCGCTCCTGG
GAATCTGCCTGCGAAGTGAAGGGTCTCCGCTGGTGGTCCTACCATACATGAAACATGGAGATCTTCAAAA
TTTCATTCGAAATGAGACTCATAATCCAACTGTAAAAGATCTTATTGGCTTTGGTCTTCAAGTAGCCAAA
GGCATGAAATATCTTGCAAGCAAAAAGTTTGTCCACAGAGACTTGGCTGCAAGAAACTGTATGCTGGATG
AAAAATTCACAGTCAAGGTTGCTGATTTTGGTCTTGCCAGAGACATGTATGATAAAGAATACTATAGTGT
ACACAACAAAACAGGTGCAAAGCTGCCAGTGAAGTGGATGGCTTTGGAAAGTCTGCAAACTCAAAAGTTT
ACCACCAAGTCAGATGTGTGGTCCTTTGGCGTGCTCCTCTGGGAGCTGATGACAAGAGGAGCCCCACCTT
ATCCTGACGTAAACACCTTTGATATAACTGTTTACTTGTTGCAAGGGAGAAGACTCCTACAACCCGAATA
CTGCCCAGACCCCTTATATGAAGTAATGCTAAAATGCTGGCACCCTAAAGCCGAAATGCGCCCATCCTTT
TCTGAACTGGTGTCCCGGATATCAGCGATCTTCTCTACTTTCATTGGGGAGCACTATGTCCATGTGAACG
CTACTTATGTGAACGTAAAATGTGTCGCTCCGTATCCTTCTCTGTTGTCATCAGAAGATAACGCTGATGA
TGAGGTGGACACACGACCAGCCTCCTTCTGGGAGACATCATAG
